>Addgene plasmid #170304 | LentiCRISPRv2puro-Tbxa2r | addgene full sequence | sequence record 334538 | Addgene NGS Result
GTCGACGGATCGGGAGATCTCCCGATCCCCTATGGTGCACTCTCAGTACAATCTGCTCTGATGCCGCATA
GTTAAGCCAGTATCTGCTCCCTGCTTGTGTGTTGGAGGTCGCTGAGTAGTGCGCGAGCAAAATTTAAGCT
ACAACAAGGCAAGGCTTGACCGACAATTGCATGAAGAATCTGCTTAGGGTTAGGCGTTTTGCGCTGCTTC
GCGATGTACGGGCCAGATATACGCGTTGACATTGATTATTGACTAGTTATTAATAGTAATCAATTACGGG
GTCATTAGTTCATAGCCCATATATGGAGTTCCGCGTTACATAACTTACGGTAAATGGCCCGCCTGGCTGA
CCGCCCAACGACCCCCGCCCATTGACGTCAATAATGACGTATGTTCCCATAGTAACGCCAATAGGGACTT
TCCATTGACGTCAATGGGTGGAGTATTTACGGTAAACTGCCCACTTGGCAGTACATCAAGTGTATCATAT
GCCAAGTACGCCCCCTATTGACGTCAATGACGGTAAATGGCCCGCCTGGCATTATGCCCAGTACATGACC
TTATGGGACTTTCCTACTTGGCAGTACATCTACGTATTAGTCATCGCTATTACCATGGTGATGCGGTTTT
GGCAGTACATCAATGGGCGTGGATAGCGGTTTGACTCACGGGGATTTCCAAGTCTCCACCCCATTGACGT
CAATGGGAGTTTGTTTTGGCACCAAAATCAACGGGACTTTCCAAAATGTCGTAACAACTCCGCCCCATTG
ACGCAAATGGGCGGTAGGCGTGTACGGTGGGAGGTCTATATAAGCAGCGCGTTTTGCCTGTACTGGGTCT
CTCTGGTTAGACCAGATCTGAGCCTGGGAGCTCTCTGGCTAACTAGGGAACCCACTGCTTAAGCCTCAAT
AAAGCTTGCCTTGAGTGCTTCAAGTAGTGTGTGCCCGTCTGTTGTGTGACTCTGGTAACTAGAGATCCCT
CAGACCCTTTTAGTCAGTGTGGAAAATCTCTAGCAGTGGCGCCCGAACAGGGACTTGAAAGCGAAAGGGA
AACCAGAGGAGCTCTCTCGACGCAGGACTCGGCTTGCTGAAGCGCGCACGGCAAGAGGCGAGGGGCGGCG
ACTGGTGAGTACGCCAAAAATTTTGACTAGCGGAGGCTAGAAGGAGAGAGATGGGTGCGAGAGCGTCAGT
ATTAAGCGGGGGAGAATTAGATCGCGATGGGAAAAAATTCGGTTAAGGCCAGGGGGAAAGAAAAAATATA
AATTAAAACATATAGTATGGGCAAGCAGGGAGCTAGAACGATTCGCAGTTAATCCTGGCCTGTTAGAAAC
ATCAGAAGGCTGTAGACAAATACTGGGACAGCTACAACCATCCCTTCAGACAGGATCAGAAGAACTTAGA
TCATTATATAATACAGTAGCAACCCTCTATTGTGTGCATCAAAGGATAGAGATAAAAGACACCAAGGAAG
CTTTAGACAAGATAGAGGAAGAGCAAAACAAAAGTAAGACCACCGCACAGCAAGCGGCCGCTGATCTTCA
GACCTGGAGGAGGAGATATGAGGGACAATTGGAGAAGTGAATTATATAAATATAAAGTAGTAAAAATTGA
ACCATTAGGAGTAGCACCCACCAAGGCAAAGAGAAGAGTGGTGCAGAGAGAAAAAAGAGCAGTGGGAATA
GGAGCTTTGTTCCTTGGGTTCTTGGGAGCAGCAGGAAGCACTATGGGCGCAGCGTCAATGACGCTGACGG
TACAGGCCAGACAATTATTGTCTGGTATAGTGCAGCAGCAGAACAATTTGCTGAGGGCTATTGAGGCGCA
ACAGCATCTGTTGCAACTCACAGTCTGGGGCATCAAGCAGCTCCAGGCAAGAATCCTGGCTGTGGAAAGA
TACCTAAAGGATCAACAGCTCCTGGGGATTTGGGGTTGCTCTGGAAAACTCATTTGCACCACTGCTGTGC
CTTGGAATGCTAGTTGGAGTAATAAATCTCTGGAACAGATTTGGAATCACACGACCTGGATGGAGTGGGA
CAGAGAAATTAACAATTACACAAGCTTAATACACTCCTTAATTGAAGAATCGCAAAACCAGCAAGAAAAG
AATGAACAAGAATTATTGGAATTAGATAAATGGGCAAGTTTGTGGAATTGGTTTAACATAACAAATTGGC
TGTGGTATATAAAATTATTCATAATGATAGTAGGAGGCTTGGTAGGTTTAAGAATAGTTTTTGCTGTACT
TTCTATAGTGAATAGAGTTAGGCAGGGATATTCACCATTATCGTTTCAGACCCACCTCCCAACCCCGAGG
GGACCCGACAGGCCCGAAGGAATAGAAGAAGAAGGTGGAGAGAGAGACAGAGACAGATCCATTCGATTAG
TGAACGGATCGGCACTGCGTGCGCCAATTCTGCAGACAAATGGCAGTATTCATCCACAATTTTAAAAGAA
AAGGGGGGATTGGGGGGTACAGTGCAGGGGAAAGAATAGTAGACATAATAGCAACAGACATACAAACTAA
AGAATTACAAAAACAAATTACAAAAATTCAAAATTTTCGGGTTTATTACAGGGACAGCAGAGATCCAGTT
TGGTTAATTAAGGTACCGAGGGCCTATTTCCCATGATTCCTTCATATTTGCATATACGATACAAGGCTGT
TAGAGAGATAATTAGAATTAATTTGACTGTAAACACAAAGATATTAGTACAAAATACGTGACGTAGAAAG
TAATAATTTCTTGGGTAGTTTGCAGTTTTAAAATTATGTTTTAAAATGGACTATCATATGCTTACCGTAA
CTTGAAAGTATTTCGATTTCTTGGCTTTATATATCTTGTGGAAAGGACGAAACACCGATGGCCTCTGAGC
GCTTCGTGTTTTAGAGCTAGAAATAGCAAGTTAAAATAAGGCTAGTCCGTTATCAACTTGAAAAAGTGGC
ACCGAGTCGGTGCTTTTTTGAATTCGCTAGCTAGGTCTTGAAAGGAGTGGGAATTGGCTCCGGTGCCCGT
CAGTGGGCAGAGCGCACATCGCCCACAGTCCCCGAGAAGTTGGGGGGAGGGGTCGGCAATTGATCCGGTG
CCTAGAGAAGGTGGCGCGGGGTAAACTGGGAAAGTGATGTCGTGTACTGGCTCCGCCTTTTTCCCGAGGG
TGGGGGAGAACCGTATATAAGTGCAGTAGTCGCCGTGAACGTTCTTTTTCGCAACGGGTTTGCCGCCAGA
ACACAGGACCGGTTCTAGAGCGCTGCCACCATGGACAAGAAGTACAGCATCGGCCTGGACATCGGCACCA
ACTCTGTGGGCTGGGCCGTGATCACCGACGAGTACAAGGTGCCCAGCAAGAAATTCAAGGTGCTGGGCAA
CACCGACCGGCACAGCATCAAGAAGAACCTGATCGGAGCCCTGCTGTTCGACAGCGGCGAAACAGCCGAG
GCCACCCGGCTGAAGAGAACCGCCAGAAGAAGATACACCAGACGGAAGAACCGGATCTGCTATCTGCAAG
AGATCTTCAGCAACGAGATGGCCAAGGTGGACGACAGCTTCTTCCACAGACTGGAAGAGTCCTTCCTGGT
GGAAGAGGATAAGAAGCACGAGCGGCACCCCATCTTCGGCAACATCGTGGACGAGGTGGCCTACCACGAG
AAGTACCCCACCATCTACCACCTGAGAAAGAAACTGGTGGACAGCACCGACAAGGCCGACCTGCGGCTGA
TCTATCTGGCCCTGGCCCACATGATCAAGTTCCGGGGCCACTTCCTGATCGAGGGCGACCTGAACCCCGA
CAACAGCGACGTGGACAAGCTGTTCATCCAGCTGGTGCAGACCTACAACCAGCTGTTCGAGGAAAACCCC
ATCAACGCCAGCGGCGTGGACGCCAAGGCCATCCTGTCTGCCAGACTGAGCAAGAGCAGACGGCTGGAAA
ATCTGATCGCCCAGCTGCCCGGCGAGAAGAAGAATGGCCTGTTCGGAAACCTGATTGCCCTGAGCCTGGG
CCTGACCCCCAACTTCAAGAGCAACTTCGACCTGGCCGAGGATGCCAAACTGCAGCTGAGCAAGGACACC
TACGACGACGACCTGGACAACCTGCTGGCCCAGATCGGCGACCAGTACGCCGACCTGTTTCTGGCCGCCA
AGAACCTGTCCGACGCCATCCTGCTGAGCGACATCCTGAGAGTGAACACCGAGATCACCAAGGCCCCCCT
GAGCGCCTCTATGATCAAGAGATACGACGAGCACCACCAGGACCTGACCCTGCTGAAAGCTCTCGTGCGG
CAGCAGCTGCCTGAGAAGTACAAAGAGATTTTCTTCGACCAGAGCAAGAACGGCTACGCCGGCTACATTG
ACGGCGGAGCCAGCCAGGAAGAGTTCTACAAGTTCATCAAGCCCATCCTGGAAAAGATGGACGGCACCGA
GGAACTGCTCGTGAAGCTGAACAGAGAGGACCTGCTGCGGAAGCAGCGGACCTTCGACAACGGCAGCATC
CCCCACCAGATCCACCTGGGAGAGCTGCACGCCATTCTGCGGCGGCAGGAAGATTTTTACCCATTCCTGA
AGGACAACCGGGAAAAGATCGAGAAGATCCTGACCTTCCGCATCCCCTACTACGTGGGCCCTCTGGCCAG
GGGAAACAGCAGATTCGCCTGGATGACCAGAAAGAGCGAGGAAACCATCACCCCCTGGAACTTCGAGGAA
GTGGTGGACAAGGGCGCTTCCGCCCAGAGCTTCATCGAGCGGATGACCAACTTCGATAAGAACCTGCCCA
ACGAGAAGGTGCTGCCCAAGCACAGCCTGCTGTACGAGTACTTCACCGTGTATAACGAGCTGACCAAAGT
GAAATACGTGACCGAGGGAATGAGAAAGCCCGCCTTCCTGAGCGGCGAGCAGAAAAAGGCCATCGTGGAC
CTGCTGTTCAAGACCAACCGGAAAGTGACCGTGAAGCAGCTGAAAGAGGACTACTTCAAGAAAATCGAGT
GCTTCGACTCCGTGGAAATCTCCGGCGTGGAAGATCGGTTCAACGCCTCCCTGGGCACATACCACGATCT
GCTGAAAATTATCAAGGACAAGGACTTCCTGGACAATGAGGAAAACGAGGACATTCTGGAAGATATCGTG
CTGACCCTGACACTGTTTGAGGACAGAGAGATGATCGAGGAACGGCTGAAAACCTATGCCCACCTGTTCG
ACGACAAAGTGATGAAGCAGCTGAAGCGGCGGAGATACACCGGCTGGGGCAGGCTGAGCCGGAAGCTGAT
CAACGGCATCCGGGACAAGCAGTCCGGCAAGACAATCCTGGATTTCCTGAAGTCCGACGGCTTCGCCAAC
AGAAACTTCATGCAGCTGATCCACGACGACAGCCTGACCTTTAAAGAGGACATCCAGAAAGCCCAGGTGT
CCGGCCAGGGCGATAGCCTGCACGAGCACATTGCCAATCTGGCCGGCAGCCCCGCCATTAAGAAGGGCAT
CCTGCAGACAGTGAAGGTGGTGGACGAGCTCGTGAAAGTGATGGGCCGGCACAAGCCCGAGAACATCGTG
ATCGAAATGGCCAGAGAGAACCAGACCACCCAGAAGGGACAGAAGAACAGCCGCGAGAGAATGAAGCGGA
TCGAAGAGGGCATCAAAGAGCTGGGCAGCCAGATCCTGAAAGAACACCCCGTGGAAAACACCCAGCTGCA
GAACGAGAAGCTGTACCTGTACTACCTGCAGAATGGGCGGGATATGTACGTGGACCAGGAACTGGACATC
AACCGGCTGTCCGACTACGATGTGGACCATATCGTGCCTCAGAGCTTTCTGAAGGACGACTCCATCGACA
ACAAGGTGCTGACCAGAAGCGACAAGAACCGGGGCAAGAGCGACAACGTGCCCTCCGAAGAGGTCGTGAA
GAAGATGAAGAACTACTGGCGGCAGCTGCTGAACGCCAAGCTGATTACCCAGAGAAAGTTCGACAATCTG
ACCAAGGCCGAGAGAGGCGGCCTGAGCGAACTGGATAAGGCCGGCTTCATCAAGAGACAGCTGGTGGAAA
CCCGGCAGATCACAAAGCACGTGGCACAGATCCTGGACTCCCGGATGAACACTAAGTACGACGAGAATGA
CAAGCTGATCCGGGAAGTGAAAGTGATCACCCTGAAGTCCAAGCTGGTGTCCGATTTCCGGAAGGATTTC
CAGTTTTACAAAGTGCGCGAGATCAACAACTACCACCACGCCCACGACGCCTACCTGAACGCCGTCGTGG
GAACCGCCCTGATCAAAAAGTACCCTAAGCTGGAAAGCGAGTTCGTGTACGGCGACTACAAGGTGTACGA
CGTGCGGAAGATGATCGCCAAGAGCGAGCAGGAAATCGGCAAGGCTACCGCCAAGTACTTCTTCTACAGC
AACATCATGAACTTTTTCAAGACCGAGATTACCCTGGCCAACGGCGAGATCCGGAAGCGGCCTCTGATCG
AGACAAACGGCGAAACCGGGGAGATCGTGTGGGATAAGGGCCGGGATTTTGCCACCGTGCGGAAAGTGCT
GAGCATGCCCCAAGTGAATATCGTGAAAAAGACCGAGGTGCAGACAGGCGGCTTCAGCAAAGAGTCTATC
CTGCCCAAGAGGAACAGCGATAAGCTGATCGCCAGAAAGAAGGACTGGGACCCTAAGAAGTACGGCGGCT
TCGACAGCCCCACCGTGGCCTATTCTGTGCTGGTGGTGGCCAAAGTGGAAAAGGGCAAGTCCAAGAAACT
GAAGAGTGTGAAAGAGCTGCTGGGGATCACCATCATGGAAAGAAGCAGCTTCGAGAAGAATCCCATCGAC
TTTCTGGAAGCCAAGGGCTACAAAGAAGTGAAAAAGGACCTGATCATCAAGCTGCCTAAGTACTCCCTGT
TCGAGCTGGAAAACGGCCGGAAGAGAATGCTGGCCTCTGCCGGCGAACTGCAGAAGGGAAACGAACTGGC
CCTGCCCTCCAAATATGTGAACTTCCTGTACCTGGCCAGCCACTATGAGAAGCTGAAGGGCTCCCCCGAG
GATAATGAGCAGAAACAGCTGTTTGTGGAACAGCACAAGCACTACCTGGACGAGATCATCGAGCAGATCA
GCGAGTTCTCCAAGAGAGTGATCCTGGCCGACGCTAATCTGGACAAAGTGCTGTCCGCCTACAACAAGCA
CCGGGATAAGCCCATCAGAGAGCAGGCCGAGAATATCATCCACCTGTTTACCCTGACCAATCTGGGAGCC
CCTGCCGCCTTCAAGTACTTTGACACCACCATCGACCGGAAGAGGTACACCAGCACCAAAGAGGTGCTGG
ACGCCACCCTGATCCACCAGAGCATCACCGGCCTGTACGAGACACGGATCGACCTGTCTCAGCTGGGAGG
CGACAAGCGACCTGCCGCCACAAAGAAGGCTGGACAGGCTAAGAAGAAGAAAGATTACAAAGACGATGAC
GATAAGGGATCCGGCGCAACAAACTTCTCTCTGCTGAAACAAGCCGGAGATGTCGAAGAGAATCCTGGAC
CGACCGAGTACAAGCCCACGGTGCGCCTCGCCACCCGCGACGACGTCCCCAGGGCCGTACGCACCCTCGC
CGCCGCGTTCGCCGACTACCCCGCCACGCGCCACACCGTCGATCCGGACCGCCACATCGAGCGGGTCACC
GAGCTGCAAGAACTCTTCCTCACGCGCGTCGGGCTCGACATCGGCAAGGTGTGGGTCGCGGACGACGGCG
CCGCGGTGGCGGTCTGGACCACGCCGGAGAGCGTCGAAGCGGGGGCGGTGTTCGCCGAGATCGGCCCGCG
CATGGCCGAGTTGAGCGGTTCCCGGCTGGCCGCGCAGCAACAGATGGAAGGCCTCCTGGCGCCGCACCGG
CCCAAGGAGCCCGCGTGGTTCCTGGCCACCGTCGGAGTCTCGCCCGACCACCAGGGCAAGGGTCTGGGCA
GCGCCGTCGTGCTCCCCGGAGTGGAGGCGGCCGAGCGCGCCGGGGTGCCCGCCTTCCTGGAGACCTCCGC
GCCCCGCAACCTCCCCTTCTACGAGCGGCTCGGCTTCACCGTCACCGCCGACGTCGAGGTGCCCGAAGGA
CCGCGCACCTGGTGCATGACCCGCAAGCCCGGTGCCTGAACGCGTTAAGTCGACAATCAACCTCTGGATT
ACAAAATTTGTGAAAGATTGACTGGTATTCTTAACTATGTTGCTCCTTTTACGCTATGTGGATACGCTGC
TTTAATGCCTTTGTATCATGCTATTGCTTCCCGTATGGCTTTCATTTTCTCCTCCTTGTATAAATCCTGG
TTGCTGTCTCTTTATGAGGAGTTGTGGCCCGTTGTCAGGCAACGTGGCGTGGTGTGCACTGTGTTTGCTG
ACGCAACCCCCACTGGTTGGGGCATTGCCACCACCTGTCAGCTCCTTTCCGGGACTTTCGCTTTCCCCCT
CCCTATTGCCACGGCGGAACTCATCGCCGCCTGCCTTGCCCGCTGCTGGACAGGGGCTCGGCTGTTGGGC
ACTGACAATTCCGTGGTGTTGTCGGGGAAATCATCGTCCTTTCCTTGGCTGCTCGCCTGTGTTGCCACCT
GGATTCTGCGCGGGACGTCCTTCTGCTACGTCCCTTCGGCCCTCAATCCAGCGGACCTTCCTTCCCGCGG
CCTGCTGCCGGCTCTGCGGCCTCTTCCGCGTCTTCGCCTTCGCCCTCAGACGAGTCGGATCTCCCTTTGG
GCCGCCTCCCCGCGTCGACTTTAAGACCAATGACTTACAAGGCAGCTGTAGATCTTAGCCACTTTTTAAA
AGAAAAGGGGGGACTGGAAGGGCTAATTCACTCCCAACGAAGACAAGATCTGCTTTTTGCTTGTACTGGG
TCTCTCTGGTTAGACCAGATCTGAGCCTGGGAGCTCTCTGGCTAACTAGGGAACCCACTGCTTAAGCCTC
AATAAAGCTTGCCTTGAGTGCTTCAAGTAGTGTGTGCCCGTCTGTTGTGTGACTCTGGTAACTAGAGATC
CCTCAGACCCTTTTAGTCAGTGTGGAAAATCTCTAGCAGGGCCCGTTTAAACCCGCTGATCAGCCTCGAC
TGTGCCTTCTAGTTGCCAGCCATCTGTTGTTTGCCCCTCCCCCGTGCCTTCCTTGACCCTGGAAGGTGCC
ACTCCCACTGTCCTTTCCTAATAAAATGAGGAAATTGCATCGCATTGTCTGAGTAGGTGTCATTCTATTC
TGGGGGGTGGGGTGGGGCAGGACAGCAAGGGGGAGGATTGGGAAGACAATAGCAGGCATGCTGGGGATGC
GGTGGGCTCTATGGCTTCTGAGGCGGAAAGAACCAGCTGGGGCTCTAGGGGGTATCCCC
[124 nt withheld, positions 9300-9423]
C
[91 nt withheld, positions 9425-9515]
A
[49 nt withheld, positions 9517-9565]
CCTTTGACGTTGGAGTCCACGTTCTTT
[37 nt withheld, positions 9593-9629]
ACCCTATCTCGGTCTATTCTTTTGATTTATAAGGGATTTTGCCGATTTCGGCCTATTGGTTAAAAAATGA
GCTGATTTAACAAAAATTTAACGCGAATTAATTCTGTGGAATGTGTGTCAGTTAGGGTGTGGAAAGTCCC
CAGGCTCCCCAGCAGGCAGAAGTATGCAAAGCATGCATCTCAATTAGTCAGCAACCAGGTGTGGAAAGTC
CCCAGGCTCCCCAGCAGGCAGAAGTATGCAAAGCATGCATCTCAATTAGTCAGCAACCATAGTCCCGCCC
CTAACTCCGCCCATCCCGCCCCTAACTCCGCCCAGTTCCGCCCATTCTCCGCCCCATGGCTGACTAATTT
TTTTTATTTATGCAGAGGCCGAGGCCGCCTCTGCCTCTGAGCTATTCCAGAAGTAGTGAGGAGGCTTTTT
TGGAGGCCTAGGCTTTTGCAAAAAGCTCCCGGGAGCTTGTATATCCATTTTCGGATCTGATCAGCACGTG
TTGACAATTAATCATCGGCATAGTATATCGGCATAGTATAATACGACAAGGTGAGGAACTAAACCATGGC
CAAGTTGACCAGTGCCGTTCCGGTGCTCACCGCGCGCGACGTCGCCGGAGCGGTCGAGTTCTGGACCGAC
CGGCTCGGGTTCTCCCGGGACTTCGTGGAGGACGACTTCGCCGGTGTGGTCCGGGACGACGTGACCCTGT
TCATCAGCGCGGTCCAGGACCAGGTGGTGCCGGACAACACCCTGGCCTGGGTGTGGGTGCGCGGCCTGGA
CGAGCTGTACGCCGAGTGGTCGGAGGTCGTGTCCACGAACTTCCGGGACGCCTCCGGGCCGGCCATGACC
GAGATCGGCGAGCAGCCGTGGGGGCGGGAGTTCGCCCTGCGCGACCCGGCCGGCAACTGCGTGCACTTCG
TGGCCGAGGAGCAGGACTGACACGTGCTACGAGATTTCGATTCCACCGCCGCCTTCTATGAAAGGTTGGG
CTTCGGAATCGTTTTCCGGGACGCCGGCTGGATGATCCTCCAGCGCGGGGATCTCATGCTGGAGTTCTTC
GCCCACCCCAACTTGTTTATTGCAGCTTATAATGGTTACAAATAAAGCAATAGCATCACAAATTTCACAA
ATAAAGCATTTTTTTCACTGCATTCTAGTTGTGGTTTGTCCAAACTCATCAATGTATCTTATCATGTCTG
TATACCGTCGACCTCTAGCTAGAGCTTGGCGTAATCATGGTCATAGCTGTTTCCTGTGTGAAATTGTTAT
CCGCTCACAATTCCACACAACATACGAGCCGGAAGCATAAAGTGTAAAGCCTGGGGTGCCTAATGAGTGA
GCTAACTCACATTAATTGCGTTGCGCTCACTGCCCGCTTTCCAGTCGGGAAACCTGTCGTGCCAGCTGCA
TTAATGAATCGGCCAACGCGCGGGGAGAGGCGGTTTGCGTATTGGGCGCTCTTCCGCTTCCTCGCTCACT
GACTCGCTGCGCTCGGTCGTTCGGCTGCGGCGAGCGGTATCAGCTCACTCAAAGGCGGTAATACGGTTAT
CCACAGAATCAGGGGATAACGCAGGAAAGAACATGTGAGCAAAAGGCCAGCAAAAGGCCAGCAAAAGGCC
AGGAACCGTAAAAAGGCCGCGTTGCTGGCGTTTTTCCATAGGCTCCGCCCCCCTGACGAGCATCACAAAA
ATCGACGCTCAAGTCAGAGGTGGCGAAACCCGACAGGACTATAAAGATACCAGGCGTTTCCCCCTGGAAG
CTCCCTCGTGCGCTCTCCTGTTCCGACCCTGCCGCTTACCGGATACCTGTCCGCCTTTCTCCCTTCGGGA
AGCGTGGCGCTTTCTCATAGCTCACGCTGTAGGTATCTCAGTTCGGTGTAGGTCGTTCGCTCCAAGCTGG
GCTGTGTGCACGAACCCCCCGTTCAGCCCGACCGCTGCGCCTTATCCGGTAACTATCGTCTTGAGTCCAA
CCCGGTAAGACACGACTTATCGCCACTGGCAGCAGCCACTGGTAACAGGATTAGCAGAGCGAGGTATGTA
GGCGGTGCTACAGAGTTCTTGAAGTGGTGGCCTAACTACGGCTACACTAGAAGAACAGTATTTGGTATCT
GCGCTCTGCTGAAGCCAGTTACCTTCGGAAAAAGAGTTGGTAGCTCTTGATCCGGCAAACAAACCACCGC
TGGTAGCGGTGGTTTTTTTGTTTGCAAGCAGCAGATTACGCGCAGAAAAAAAGGATCTCAAGAAGATCCT
TTGATCTTTTCTACGGGGTCTGACGCTCAGTGGAACGAAAACTCACGTTAAGGGATTTTGGTCATGAGAT
TATCAAAAAGGATCTTCACCTAGATCCTTTTAAATTAAAAATGAAGTTTTAAATCAATCTAAAGTATATA
TGAGTAAACTTGGTCTGACAGTTACCAATGCTTAATCAGTGAGGCACCTATCTCAGCGATCTGTCTATTT
CGTTCATCCATAGTTGCCTGACTCCCCGTCGTGTAGATAACTACGATACGGGAGGGCTTACCATCTGGCC
CCAGTGCTGCAATGATACCGCGAGACCCACGCTCACCGGCTCCAGATTTATCAGCAATAAACCAGCCAGC
CGGAAGGGCCGAGCGCAGAAGTGGTCCTGCAACTTTATCCGCCTCCATCCAGTCTATTAATTGTTGCCGG
GAAGCTAGAGTAAGTAGTTCGCCAGTTAATAGTTTGCGCAACGTTGTTGCCATTGCTACAGGCATCGTGG
TGTCACGCTCGTCGTTTGGTATGGCTTCATTCAGCTCCGGTTCCCAACGATCAAGGCGAGTTACATGATC
CCCCATGTTGTGCAAAAAAGCGGTTAGCTCCTTCGGTCCTCCGATCGTTGTCAGAAGTAAGTTGGCCGCA
GTGTTATCACTCATGGTTATGGCAGCACTGCATAATTCTCTTACTGTCATGCCATCCGTAAGATGCTTTT
CTGTGACTGGTGAGTACTCAACCAAGTCATTCTGAGAATAGTGTATGCGGCGACCGAGTTGCTCTTGCCC
GGCGTCAATACGGGATAATACCGCGCCACATAGCAGAACTTTAAAAGTGCTCATCATTGGAAAACGTTCT
TCGGGGCGAAAACTCTCAAGGATCTTACCGCTGTTGAGATCCAGTTCGATGTAACCCACTCGTGCACCCA
ACTGATCTTCAGCATCTTTTACTTTCACCAGCGTTTCTGGGTGAGCAAAAACAGGAAGGCAAAATGCCGC
AAAAAAGGGAATAAGGGCGACACGGAAATGTTGAATACTCATACTCTTCCTTTTTCAATATTATTGAAGC
ATTTATCAGGGTTATTGTCTCATGAGCGGATACATATTTGAATGTATTTAGAAAAATAAACAAATAGGGG
TTCCGCGCACATTTCCCCGAAAAGTGCCACCTGAC
Features (pLannotate 1.2.2; 34 found; start..end, strand, type, name):
     31..83      -  misc_feature   bom (fragment): basis of mobility region from pBR322
    238..617     +  enhancer       CMV enhancer: human cytomegalovirus immediate early enhancer
    618..817     +  promoter       CMV promoter: human cytomegalovirus (CMV) immediate early promoter
    835..1015    +  LTR            5' LTR (truncated): truncated 5' long terminal repeat (LTR) from HIV-1
   1062..1187    +  misc_feature   HIV-1 Ψ: packaging signal of human immunodeficiency virus type 1
   1171..1534    +  CDS            HIV-1 gag (fragment): gag protein from human immunodeficiency virus 1; gag
   1680..1913    +  misc_feature   RRE: The Rev response element (RRE) of HIV-1 allows for Rev-dependent mRNA export from the nucleus to the cytoplasm.
   2290..2390    +  CDS            Rev (fragment): human immunodeficiency virus 1 (HIV-1) Rev protein; rev; enhances nuclear export of unspliced and incompletely spliced viral mRNAs
   2440..2557    +  misc_feature   cPPT/CTS: central polypurine tract and central termination sequence of HIV-1
   2608..2848    +  promoter       U6 promoter: RNA polymerase III promoter for human U6 snRNA
   2878..2953    +  misc_RNA       gRNA scaffold: guide RNA scaffold for the Streptococcus pyogenes CRISPR/Cas9 system
   2971..2989    +  CDS            small t antigen (fragment): SV40 (simian virus 40) small t antigen
   3015..3226    +  promoter       EF-1α core promoter: core promoter for human elongation factor EF-1α
   3251..7354    +  CDS            Cas9: Cas9 (Csn1) endonuclease from the Streptococcus pyogenes Type II CRISPR/Cas system generates RNA-guided double strand breaks in DNA
   7492..8089    +  CDS            PuroR (fragment): puromycin N-acetyltransferase; pac from Streptomyces; confers resistance to puromycin
   8105..8693    +  misc_feature   WPRE: woodchuck hepatitis virus posttranscriptional regulatory element
   8744..8763    +  misc_feature   cPPT/CTS (fragment): central polypurine tract and central termination sequence of HIV-1
   8765..8998    +  LTR            3' LTR (ΔU3): self-inactivating 3' long terminal repeat (LTR) from HIV-1
   9030..9254    +  polyA_signal   bGH poly(A) signal: bovine growth hormone polyadenylation signal
   9258..9279    +  promoter       SV40 promoter (fragment): SV40 enhancer and early promoter
   9300..9728    +  rep_origin     f1 ori (sequence partly withheld): f1 bacteriophage origin of replication; arrow indicates direction of (+) strand synthesis
   9742..10071   +  promoter       SV40 promoter: SV40 enhancer and early promoter
  10119..10166   +  promoter       EM7 promoter: synthetic bacterial promoter&nbsp
  10185..10559   +  CDS            BleoR: antibiotic-binding protein; Sh ble from Streptoalloteichus hindustanus; confers resistance to bleomycin, phleomycin, and Zeocin™
  10569..10694   +  CDS            ble (fragment): BLE_KLEPN - Experimental evidence at protein level: Swiss-Prot protein existence level 1. Binding protein with a strong affinity to the bleomycin family of antibiotics. Binds to CL990; an antimitotic-antibiotic compound. From Klebsiella pneumoniae.
  10689..10810   +  polyA_signal   SV40 poly(A) signal: SV40 polyadenylation signal
  10881..10903   -  protein_bind   lac operator (fragment): The lac repressor binds to the lac operator to inhibit transcription in E. coli. This inhibition can be relieved by adding lactose or isopropyl-β-D-thiogalactopyranoside (IPTG). lac repressor encoded by lacI
  10907..10937   -  promoter       lac promoter: promoter for the E. coli lac operon
  10952..10973   -  protein_bind   CAP binding site: CAP binding activates transcription in the presence of cAMP. E. coli catabolite activator protein
  10986..11078   -  CDS            lacI (fragment): lac repressor; lacI; The lac repressor binds to the lac operator to inhibit transcription in E. coli. This inhibition can be relieved by adding lactose or isopropyl-β-D-thiogalactopyranoside (IPTG).
  11080..11213   -  rep_origin     RSF ori (fragment): Plasmids containing the RSF 1030 origin of replication can be propagated in E. coli cells that contain additional plasmids with compatible origins.
  11272..11860   -  rep_origin     ori: high-copy-number ColE1/pMB1/pBR322/pUC origin of replication
  12031..12891   -  CDS            AmpR: β-lactamase; bla; confers resistance to ampicillin, carbenicillin, and related antibiotics
  12892..12996   -  promoter       AmpR promoter: bla
