[The description below was written by a language model from this plasmid's Addgene catalogue record and pLannotate feature annotations shown in this document.]
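Description:
LentiCRISPRv2puro-Tbxa2r is an all-in-one lentiviral CRISPR knock-out vector built on the LentiCRISPRv2puro backbone and carrying a guide RNA directed against the mouse Tbxa2r gene, which encodes the thromboxane A2 receptor. The 13 kb plasmid is propagated in E. coli through a high-copy ColE1/pUC-type origin with ampicillin selection (AmpR under its own promoter). An f1 origin is also present. The backbone additionally contains an SV40/EM7-driven BleoR cassette with an SV40 poly(A) signal, located outside the LTRs, so it is not part of the packaged viral genome.

The transfer cassette has a third-generation, self-inactivating layout. A CMV enhancer/promoter is fused to a truncated HIV-1 5' LTR and drives genomic RNA production in packaging cells. It is followed by the Ψ packaging signal, a gag fragment, the RRE for Rev-dependent export and the cPPT/CTS, and the cassette ends in a ΔU3 3' LTR followed by a bGH poly(A) signal. Between the LTRs, a human U6 Pol III promoter expresses the Tbxa2r spacer, which sits in the short gap before the S. pyogenes gRNA scaffold; the catalogue entry does not give the actual spacer. An EF-1α core promoter drives S. pyogenes Cas9, followed in the same orientation by puromycin N-acetyltransferase. The element linking Cas9 to PuroR is not annotated in the feature table. A WPRE downstream enhances transcript expression.

After packaging and transduction, integrated proviruses can be selected with puromycin, and Cas9 guided to Tbxa2r makes double-strand breaks that disrupt the gene. The associated publication concerns thromboxane A2 signalling and PGE2 secretion by tumour cells in immune evasion.
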