Addgene plasmid #170304: LentiCRISPRv2puro-Tbxa2r
Purpose: A knock-out vector for the mouse Tbxa2r
Depositing lab: Michiyuki Matsuda. Depositing organization: Kyoto University, Graduate School of Biostudies. Publication: Intravital imaging identifies the VEGF-TXA2 axis as a critical promoter of PGE2 secretion from tumor cells and immune evasion. Konishi Y, Ichise H, Watabe T, Oki C, Tsukiji S, Hamazaki Y, Murakawa Y, Takaori-Kondo A, Terai K, Matsuda M. Cancer Res. 2021 May 25. pii: 0008-5472.CAN-20-4245. doi: 10.1158/0008-5472.CAN-20-4245. PubMed 34035084.
Backbone
  Vector backbone: LentiCRISPRv2puro
  Backbone manufacturer: https://www.addgene.org/52961/
  Vector type: Lentiviral, CRISPR
  Selectable markers: Puromycin
Growth in bacteria
  Bacterial resistance: Ampicillin, 100 μg/mL
  Growth temperature: 37°C
  Growth strain: NEB Stable
  Copy number: High Copy
Gene/Insert
  Gene/Insert name: A gRNA targeting the mouse Tbxa2r gene.
  gRNA/shRNA sequence: Tbxa2r
Terms and licenses: Academic/Nonprofit Terms; Industry Terms: Not Available to Industry
How to cite: LentiCRISPRv2puro-Tbxa2r was a gift from Michiyuki Matsuda (Addgene plasmid # 170304 ; http://n2t.net/addgene:170304 ; RRID:Addgene_170304)
